Addgene plasmid #146707: pAc5.1A-DmXRN1_1142-1612-V5His6_J
Purpose: Insect Expression of DmXRN1_1142-1612
Depositing lab: Elisa Izaurralde. Depositing organization: Max Planck Institute for Developmental Biology. Publication: A direct interaction between DCP1 and XRN1 couples mRNA decapping to 5' exonucleolytic degradation. Braun JE, Truffault V, Boland A, Huntzinger E, Chang CT, Haas G, Weichenrieder O, Coles M, Izaurralde E. Nat Struct Mol Biol. 2012 Dec;19(12):1324-31. doi: 10.1038/nsmb.2413. Epub 2012 Nov 11. PubMed 23142987.
Backbone
  Vector backbone: Unknown
  Vector type: Insect Expression
Growth in bacteria
  Bacterial resistance: Ampicillin, 100 μg/mL
  Growth temperature: 37°C
  Growth strain: DH5alpha
  Copy number: Low Copy
Gene/Insert
  Gene/Insert name: DmXRN1_1142-1612 (alt name: pacman)
  Species: D. melanogaster (fly)
  Entrez Gene: pcm (a.k.a. Dmel_CG3291, CG3291, DmXrn1, Dmel\CG3291, Pcm, XRN1, XRN1/pcm, Xrn1, Xrn1p)
  Cloning method: Unknown
Terms and licenses: Academic/Nonprofit Terms; Industry Terms: Not Available to Industry
Depositor comments: Sequence given by NCBI:NM_078684.3 variant A. Plasmids from this collection were made available to the research community and donated after the lab closed. Please note that the sequence provided by the depositing laboratory may be theoretical/predicted or based on Sanger sequencing results. There may be discrepancies between sequencing results obtained by Addgene and the depositor sequence. If an Addgene verified sequence is not available, please contact before placing your order to request that our lab fully sequence the plasmid.
How to cite: pAc5.1A-DmXRN1_1142-1612-V5His6_J was a gift from Elisa Izaurralde (Addgene plasmid # 146707 ; http://n2t.net/addgene:146707 ; RRID:Addgene_146707)
