[The description below was written by a language model from this plasmid's Addgene catalogue record and pLannotate feature annotations shown in this document.]
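Description:
pAc5.1A-DmXRN1_1142-1612-V5His6_J is an insect-cell expression plasmid of about 6.8 kb that produces a C-terminal fragment (residues 1142–1612) of the Drosophila melanogaster 5'-to-3' exoribonuclease XRN1, encoded by the pacman (pcm) gene. The catalogue lists the backbone as unknown, but the plasmid name and the annotated parts point to a pAc5.1-type vector. A long Drosophila actin 5C (Ac5) promoter provides strong constitutive transcription in fly cell lines, and a V5 epitope tag and an SV40 polyadenylation signal lie downstream of the insert. The name also indicates a His6 tag following V5, although the feature table does not annotate it separately. The XRN1 coding fragment itself is not annotated, but it would occupy the interval between the promoter and the V5 tag. The depositor states that it follows the variant A reference transcript.

For propagation in E. coli the plasmid carries a ColE1/pUC-type origin and a β-lactamase gene with its own promoter, giving ampicillin selection. The annotation describes the origin as high copy, whereas the catalogue lists the plasmid as low copy. The short hits to a kainate receptor subunit, SV40 large T antigen and a tetracycline resistance gene are fragments. They most likely reflect incidental sequence similarity or backbone remnants rather than functional elements. No selectable marker for insect cells is recorded, so the construct suits transient transfection or co-selection.

The V5 and His6 tags allow detection and pull-down of the expressed fragment. The plasmid comes from work on the direct interaction between the decapping factor DCP1 and XRN1, which couples mRNA decapping to 5' exonucleolytic degradation. The depositor sequence may be theoretical rather than experimentally verified.
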