Features (pLannotate 1.2.2; 9 found; start..end, strand, type, name):
     56..2568    +  promoter       Ac5 promoter: Drosophila melanogaster actin 5C promoter
   3596..3613    -  CDS            KA2 (fragment): first 150 residues of the mouse kainate receptor subunit 2 mediates targeting to the neuronal soma (Shemesh et al., 2017)
   4076..4117    +  CDS            V5 tag: epitope tag from simian virus 5
   4217..4351    -  polyA_signal   SV40 poly(A) signal: SV40 polyadenylation signal
   4374..4458    -  CDS            large T antigen (fragment): large T antigen from SV40 (simian virus 40)
   4459..4929    +  CDS            TcR (fragment): tetracycline efflux protein; tet; confers resistance to tetracycline
   4973..5561    -  rep_origin     ori: high-copy-number ColE1/pMB1/pBR322/pUC origin of replication
   5732..6592    -  CDS            AmpR: β-lactamase; bla; confers resistance to ampicillin, carbenicillin, and related antibiotics
   6593..6697    -  promoter       AmpR promoter: bla
>Addgene plasmid #146707 | pAc5.1A-DmXRN1_1142-1612-V5His6_J | depositor full sequence | sequence record 289153 | Full Sequence
CTTCAAGGAATTAATTCTATATTCTAAAAACACAAATGATACTTCTAAAAAAAATCATGAATGGCATCAA
CTCTGAATCAAATCTTTGCAGATGCACCTACTTCTCATTTCCACTGTCACATCATTTTTCCAGATCTCGC
TGCCTGTTATGTGGCCCACAAACCAAGACACGTTTTATGGCCATTAAAGCTGGCTGATCGTCGCCAAACA
CCAAATACATATCAATATGTACATTCGAGAAAGAAGCGATCAAAGAAGCGTCTTCGGGCGAGTAGGAGAA
TGCGGAGGAGAAGGAGAACGAGCTGATCTAGTATCTCTCCACAATCCAATGCCAACTGACCAACTGGCCA
TATTCGGAGCAATTTGAAGCCAATTTCCATCGCCTGGCGATCGCTCCATTCTTGGCTATATGTTTTTCAC
CGTTCCCGGGGCCATTTTCAAAGACTCGTCGGTAAGATAAGATTGTGTCACTCGCTGTCTCTCTTCATTT
GTCGAAGAATGCTGAGGAATTTCGCGATGACGTCGGCGAGTATTTTGAAGAATGAGAATAATTTGTATTT
ATACGAAAATCAGTTAGTGGAATTTTCTACAAAAACATGTTATCTATAGATAATTTTGTTGCAAAATATG
TTGACTATGACAAAGATTGTATGTATATACCTTTAATGTATTCTCATTTTCTTATGTATTTATAATGGCA
ATGATGATACTGATGATATTTTAAGATGATGCCAGACCACAGGCTGATTTCTGCGTCTTTTGCCGAACGC
AGTGCATGTGCGGTTGTTGTTTTTTGGAATAGTTTCAATTTTCGGACTGTCCGCTTTGATTTCAGTTTCT
TGGCTTATTCAAAAAGCAAAGTAAAGCCAAAAAAGCGAGATGGCAATACCAAATGCGGCAAAACGGTAGT
GGAAGGAAAGGGGTGCGGGGCAGCGGAAGGAAGGGTGGGGCGGGGCGTGGCGGGGTCTGTGGCTGGGCGC
GACGTCACCGACGTTGGAGCCACTCCTTTGACCATGTGTGCGTGTGTGTATTATTCGTGTCTCGCCACTC
GCCGGTTGTTTTTTTCTTTTTATCTCGCTCTCTCTAGCGCCATCTCGTACGCATGCTCAACGCACCGCAT
GTTGCCGTGTCCTTTATGCGTCATTTTGGCTCGAAATAGGCAATTATTTAAACAAAGATTAGTCAACGAA
AACGCTAAAATAAATAAGTCTACAATATGGTTACTTATTGCCATGTGTGTGCAGCCAACGATAGCAACAA
AAGCAACAACACAGTGGCTTTCCCTCTTTCACTTTTTGTTTGCAAGCGCGTGCGAGCAAGACGGCACGAC
CGGCAAACGCAATTACGCTGACAAAGAGCAGACGAAGTTTTGGCCGAAAAACATCAAGGCGCCTGATACG
AATGCATTTGCAATAACAATTGCGATATTTAATATTGTTTATGAAGCTGTTTGACTTCAAAACACACAAA
AAAAAAAATAAAACAAATTATTTGAAAGAGAATTAGGAATCGGACAGCTTATCGTTACGGGCTAACAGCA
CACCGAGACGAAATAGCTTACCTGACGTCACAGCCTCTGGAAGAACTGCCGCCAAGCAGAGAGAGAGAGA
AAAAGAGGGAGAGCAGCTTAGACCGCATGTGCTTGTGTGTGAGGCGTCTCTCTCTTCGTCTCCTGTTTGC
GCAAACGCATAGACTGCACTGAGAAAATCGATTACCTATTTTTTATGAATGAATATTTGCACTATTACTA
TTCAAAACTATTAAGATAGCAATCACATTCAATAGCCAAATACTATACCACCTGAGCGATGCAACGAAAT
GATCAATTTGAGCAAAAATGCTGCATATTTAGGACGGCATCATTATAGAAATGCTTCTTGCTGTGTACTT
TTCTCTCGTCTGGCAGCTGTTTCGCCGTTATTGTTAAAACCGGCTTAAGTTAGGTGTGTTTTCTACGACT
AGTGATGCCCCTACTAGAAGATGTGTGTTGCACAAATGTCCCTGAATAACCAATTTGAAGTGCAGATAGC
AGTAAACGTAAGCTAATATGAATATTATTTAACTGTAATGTTTTAATATCGCTGGACATTACTAATAAAC
CCACTATAAACACATGTACATATGTATGTTTTGGCATACAATGAGTAGTTGGGGAAAAAATGTGTAAAAG
CACCGTGACCATCACAGCATAAAGATAACCAGCTGAAGTATCGAATATGAGTAACCCCCAAATTGAATCA
CATGCCGCAACTGATAGGACCCATGGAAGTACACTCTTCATGGCGATATACAAGACACACACAAGCACGA
ACACCCAGTTGCGGAGGAAATTCTCCGTAAATGAAAACCCAATCGGCGAACAATTCATACCCATATATGG
TAAAAGTTTTGAACGCGACTTGAGAGCGGAGAGCATTGCGGCTGATAAGGTTTTAGCGCTAAGCGGGCTT
TATAAAACGGGCTGCGGGACCAGTTTTCATATCACTACCGTTTGAGTTCTTGTGCTGTGTGGATACTCCT
CCCGACACAAAGCCGCTCCATCAGCCAGCAGTCGTCTAATCCAGAGACCCCGGATCGGGGTACCTACTAG
TCCAGTGTGGTGGAATTCTGCAGATATCCAGCACAGTGGCGGCCGCCCAACATGGATGAGGAAGGAAAGA
AGCAGAACGACTGCGAACTGCCGGTGAGGGATCCTCAGCCGAACCAGGCACAGGACGAGCCAGTCCGCGC
GACCAGCAGTCGCTATGTGACCGCCGCAGGGTCCACCTCGGTCCCGATCACGATGAAGACCCAAATTAGC
GACGAATTCGTCAAGACGCGTAGCGATCCGATAGCCCGTACGGATTCGTACAAGCCATCGTCGGAGCCAA
AACCGGTGCCGGTGCCGGAGCAGATTACCAACTGGCGGGAACGCGTCAGTACGCCAACAAACAAACCGCA
GCCTGCGCCAAATAATTGGCGCATAAATCGGTCTTCATCACGTCAACAGGGCGGTAGTATTTTTGTTGCT
CCGCCCACAAAAACTCCTGATGCAGCTGCAAGCACTGCTTCCACTGCATTCACCGCAGCCTCGTCCGCAA
CGCTGACTCCTCTGGATCAGACCTTGGCGCTCATGTCGGTTTTGGGCGTGGGTGAGGACCAGAGCTCGCC
GCCACTCCAGGAGGCGGTGCAGCAGCAACGTCCGCCACTACTTCAACAGCAAAGAGCTCCGTTTCCCGGA
CAAATGCCCAATCTACCCAAGCCACCGCTCTTCTGGCAGCAAGAGGCGCAGAAGCAGGAGGCGCTGCAGC
AGGAGGCGCAGCAGCAGGAGGCGCAGAAGAAGCAGCAGCAGGCGCATGCGCAAATGGAGCCTGAACGTAT
CAATAGCCAGCATTTCTACAGAAGCGGCCAGACAGGAGCGGCGTTGAATCAGCCGCCATTGGGTGCTCCA
TCAAAAAGGCAGTGGCATGAGTGGGTGCACCCGCGCATGCAGCACGCCAACGCATTCCACGCTGGCGTCA
ACAATGGATATCAGATGCGTCCCAAAAAGAATATAGCTGCGCAGAGCACCTTTAACAACAACGTGCACAT
GCACCTCCAGCAACCATATTACCCGAATCAGCAGCAGCAGCAGCAGCAGCAGCAGCCACTCCAGCTGACG
GAGATCAACAATGCGCCACCGCGATACTCAACGATCCAAGATTTTGTGCCCATACAGGCGTACCGTCCCA
AGAAATTAAATCGCGTCCAACCAGCCGGTCGTCAGGACGTCGATGCCACCAAGAATCCTAGTCGTTCGCC
TGTGTTGCAGCAACCGACGAACGAGACTATAGACACAAAGGCCAGTTCTAGTCTTCCGGTACAATCAGCA
GGCGAACAGGTGATTGGACTGATGCAAACGCTTGAAATTAAGCCGGCTGCGTCGCAGTCCGAATCTGATG
GGGTCTCAACAGGCAGTGCGAACGCGCCCACAGCAACGACATCATCCCAGGCGGTCAACCGAAGGAAGCA
TCGAGTGCCTCGCATCGGAGCCAAGTTCGACTTGGAATACATACTGCCCGACTCCCCGCATCCAACTTCT
AGAGGGCCCTTCGAAGGTAAGCCTATCCCTAACCCTCTCCTCGGTCTCGATTCTACGCGTACCGGTCATC
ATCACCATCACCATTGAGTTTAAACCCGCTGATCAGCCTCGACTGTGCCTTCTAAGGCCTGAGCTCGCTG
ATCAGCCTCGATCGAGGATCCAGACATGATAAGATACATTGATGAGTTTGGACAAACCACAACTAGAATG
CAGTGAAAAAAATGCTTTATTTGTGAAATTTGTGATGCTATTGCTTTATTTGTAACCATTATAAGCTGCA
ATAAACAAGTTAACAACAACAATTGCATTCATTTTATGTTTCAGGTTCAGGGGGAGGTGTGGGAGGTTTT
TTAAAGCAAGTAAAACCTCTACAAATGTGGTATGGCTGATTATGATCAGTCGACCGATGCCCTTGAGAGC
CTTCAACCCAGTCAGCTCCTTCCGGTGGGCGCGGGGCATGACTATCGTCGCCGCACTTATGACTGTCTTC
TTTATCATGCAACTCGTAGGACAGGTGCCGGCAGCGCTCTGGGTCATTTTCGGCGAGGACCGCTTTCGCT
GGAGCGCGACGATGATCGGCCTGTCGCTTGCGGTATTCGGAATCTTGCACGCCCTCGCTCAAGCCTTCGT
CACTGGTCCCGCCACCAAACGTTTCGGCGAGAAGCAGGCCATTATCGCCGGCATGGCGGCCGACGCGCTG
GGCTACGTCTTGCTGGCGTTCGCGACGCGAGGCTGGATGGCCTTCCCCATTATGATTCTTCTCGCTTCCG
GCGGCATCGGGATGCCCGCGTTGCAGGCCATGCTGTCCAGGCAGGTAGATGACGACCATCAGGGACAGCT
TCAAGGATCGCTCGCGGCTCTTACCAGCCAGCAAAAGGCCAGGAACCGTAAAAAGGCCGCGTTGCTGGCG
TTTTTCCATAGGCTCCGCCCCCCTGACGAGCATCACAAAAATCGACGCTCAAGTCAGAGGTGGCGAAACC
CGACAGGACTATAAAGATACCAGGCGTTTCCCCCTGGAAGCTCCCTCGTGCGCTCTCCTGTTCCGACCCT
GCCGCTTACCGGATACCTGTCCGCCTTTCTCCCTTCGGGAAGCGTGGCGCTTTCTCAATGCTCACGCTGT
AGGTATCTCAGTTCGGTGTAGGTCGTTCGCTCCAAGCTGGGCTGTGTGCACGAACCCCCCGTTCAGCCCG
ACCGCTGCGCCTTATCCGGTAACTATCGTCTTGAGTCCAACCCGGTAAGACACGACTTATCGCCACTGGC
AGCAGCCACTGGTAACAGGATTAGCAGAGCGAGGTATGTAGGCGGTGCTACAGAGTTCTTGAAGTGGTGG
CCTAACTACGGCTACACTAGAAGGACAGTATTTGGTATCTGCGCTCTGCTGAAGCCAGTTACCTTCGGAA
AAAGAGTTGGTAGCTCTTGATCCGGCAAACAAACCACCGCTGGTAGCGGTGGTTTTTTTGTTTGCAAGCA
GCAGATTACGCGCAGAAAAAAAGGATCTCAAGAAGATCCTTTGATCTTTTCTACGGGGTCTGACGCTCAG
TGGAACGAAAACTCACGTTAAGGGATTTTGGTCATGAGATTATCAAAAAGGATCTTCACCTAGATCCTTT
TAAATTAAAAATGAAGTTTTAAATCAATCTAAAGTATATATGAGTAAACTTGGTCTGACAGTTACCAATG
CTTAATCAGTGAGGCACCTATCTCAGCGATCTGTCTATTTCGTTCATCCATAGTTGCCTGACTCCCCGTC
GTGTAGATAACTACGATACGGGAGGGCTTACCATCTGGCCCCAGTGCTGCAATGATACCGCGAGACCCAC
GCTCACCGGCTCCAGATTTATCAGCAATAAACCAGCCAGCCGGAAGGGCCGAGCGCAGAAGTGGTCCTGC
AACTTTATCCGCCTCCATCCAGTCTATTAATTGTTGCCGGGAAGCTAGAGTAAGTAGTTCGCCAGTTAAT
AGTTTGCGCAACGTTGTTGCCATTGCTGCAGGCATCGTGGTGTCACGCTCGTCGTTTGGTATGGCTTCAT
TCAGCTCCGGTTCCCAACGATCAAGGCGAGTTACATGATCCCCCATGTTGTGCAAAAAAGCGGTTAGCTC
CTTCGGTCCTCCGATCGTTGTCAGAAGTAAGTTGGCCGCAGTGTTATCACTCATGGTTATGGCAGCACTG
CATAATTCTCTTACTGTCATGCCATCCGTAAGATGCTTTTCTGTGACTGGTGAGTACTCAACCAAGTCAT
TCTGAGAATAGTGTATGCGGCGACCGAGTTGCTCTTGCCCGGCGTCAACACGGGATAATACCGCGCCACA
TAGCAGAACTTTAAAAGTGCTCATCATTGGAAAACGTTCTTCGGGGCGAAAACTCTCAAGGATCTTACCG
CTGTTGAGATCCAGTTCGATGTAACCCACTCGTGCACCCAACTGATCTTCAGCATCTTTTACTTTCACCA
GCGTTTCTGGGTGAGCAAAAACAGGAAGGCAAAATGCCGCAAAAAAGGGAATAAGGGCGACACGGAAATG
TTGAATACTCATACTCTTCCTTTTTCAATATTATTGAAGCATTTATCAGGGTTATTGTCTCATGAGCGGA
TACATATTTGAATGTATTTAGAAAAATAAACAAATAGGGGTTCCGCGCACATTTCCCCGAAAAGTGCCAC
CTGACGTCTAAGAAACCATTATTATCATGACATTAACCTATAAAAATAGGCGTATCACGAGGCCCTTTCG
T
